Addgene plasmid #147848: pAc5.1B-EGFP-DmNot1_1387-1717_W
Purpose: Insect Expression of DmNot1_1387-1717
Depositing lab: Elisa Izaurralde. Depositing organization: Max Planck Institute for Developmental Biology. Publication: A DDX6-CNOT1 complex and W-binding pockets in CNOT9 reveal direct links between miRNA target recognition and silencing. Chen Y, Boland A, Kuzuoglu-Ozturk D, Bawankar P, Loh B, Chang CT, Weichenrieder O, Izaurralde E. Mol Cell. 2014 Jun 5;54(5):737-50. doi: 10.1016/j.molcel.2014.03.034. Epub 2014 Apr 24. PubMed 24768540.
Backbone
  Vector backbone: Unknown
  Vector type: Insect Expression
Growth in bacteria
  Bacterial resistance: Ampicillin, 100 μg/mL
  Growth temperature: 37°C
  Growth strain: DH5alpha
  Copy number: Low Copy
Gene/Insert
  Gene/Insert name: DmNot1_1387-1717
  Species: D. melanogaster (fly)
  Entrez Gene: Not1 (a.k.a. Dmel_CG34407, CG1874, CG1884, CG34407, Dmel\CG34407, Dmel_CG1874, Dmel_CG1884, NOT, NOT1, anon-EST:Liang-1.29, anon-WO0118547.221, clone 1.29, not1)
  Cloning method: Unknown
Terms and licenses: Academic/Nonprofit Terms; Industry Terms: Not Available to Industry
Depositor comments: sequence given by NCBI: NM_001103772.2. Plasmids from this collection were made available to the research community and donated after the lab closed. Please note that the sequence provided by the depositing laboratory may be theoretical/predicted or based on Sanger sequencing results. There may be discrepancies between sequencing results obtained by Addgene and the depositor sequence. If an Addgene verified sequence is not available, please contact before placing your order to request that our lab fully sequence the plasmid.
How to cite: pAc5.1B-EGFP-DmNot1_1387-1717_W was a gift from Elisa Izaurralde (Addgene plasmid # 147848 ; http://n2t.net/addgene:147848 ; RRID:Addgene_147848)
