[The description below was written by a language model from this plasmid's Addgene catalogue record and pLannotate feature annotations shown in this document.]
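Description:
pAc5.1B-EGFP-DmNot1_1387-1717_W is an insect-cell expression plasmid of about 7.1 kb. It is designed to produce a fragment of the Drosophila melanogaster NOT1 protein, the scaffold subunit of the CCR4-NOT deadenylase complex, fused to EGFP. The catalogue lists the backbone as unknown, although the name and the annotated parts point to a pAc5.1-type vector. In E. coli the plasmid is maintained through a ColE1/pUC-family origin and selected with ampicillin via the β-lactamase gene and its own promoter. The origin is annotated as a high-copy type, but the repository records the plasmid as low copy. A partial tetracycline-resistance sequence and a short SV40 large T antigen fragment are also annotated. These appear to be non-functional backbone remnants, and no marker for selection in insect cells is annotated.

Expression is driven by the strong, constitutive Drosophila actin 5C promoter. The EGFP coding sequence follows immediately downstream. An unannotated stretch of roughly 1 kb lies between EGFP and a V5 epitope sequence, and its size fits the Not1 insert covering residues 1387–1717, placing EGFP at the N-terminus. The record does not say whether the V5 tag is translated in frame or cut off by a stop codon in the insert. An SV40 polyadenylation signal lies downstream of the cassette, although it is annotated on the reverse strand.

The meaning of the "_W" suffix is not explained in the record. It may relate to the tryptophan-binding pockets examined in the associated study of CCR4-NOT and miRNA-mediated silencing. The construct is suited to transient expression in Drosophila cultured cells, where the EGFP fusion can be used for localisation or interaction assays. The depositor sequence may be theoretical rather than fully verified.
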