Features (pLannotate 1.2.2; 9 found; start..end, strand, type, name):
     56..2568    +  promoter       Ac5 promoter: Drosophila melanogaster actin 5C promoter
   2588..3304    +  CDS            EGFP: EGFP is a basic (constitutively fluorescent) green fluorescent protein published in 1996, derived from Aequorea victoria. It is reported to be a rapidly-maturing weak dimer with moderate acid sensitivity.
   4338..4379    +  CDS            V5 tag: epitope tag from simian virus 5
   4479..4613    -  polyA_signal   SV40 poly(A) signal: SV40 polyadenylation signal
   4636..4720    -  CDS            large T antigen (fragment): large T antigen from SV40 (simian virus 40)
   4721..5191    +  CDS            TcR (fragment): tetracycline efflux protein; tet; confers resistance to tetracycline
   5235..5823    -  rep_origin     ori: high-copy-number ColE1/pMB1/pBR322/pUC origin of replication
   5994..6854    -  CDS            AmpR: β-lactamase; bla; confers resistance to ampicillin, carbenicillin, and related antibiotics
   6855..6959    -  promoter       AmpR promoter: bla
>Addgene plasmid #147848 | pAc5.1B-EGFP-DmNot1_1387-1717_W | depositor full sequence | sequence record 290295 | Full Sequence
CTTCAAGGAATTAATTCTATATTCTAAAAACACAAATGATACTTCTAAAAAAAATCATGAATGGCATCAA
CTCTGAATCAAATCTTTGCAGATGCACCTACTTCTCATTTCCACTGTCACATCATTTTTCCAGATCTCGC
TGCCTGTTATGTGGCCCACAAACCAAGACACGTTTTATGGCCATTAAAGCTGGCTGATCGTCGCCAAACA
CCAAATACATATCAATATGTACATTCGAGAAAGAAGCGATCAAAGAAGCGTCTTCGGGCGAGTAGGAGAA
TGCGGAGGAGAAGGAGAACGAGCTGATCTAGTATCTCTCCACAATCCAATGCCAACTGACCAACTGGCCA
TATTCGGAGCAATTTGAAGCCAATTTCCATCGCCTGGCGATCGCTCCATTCTTGGCTATATGTTTTTCAC
CGTTCCCGGGGCCATTTTCAAAGACTCGTCGGTAAGATAAGATTGTGTCACTCGCTGTCTCTCTTCATTT
GTCGAAGAATGCTGAGGAATTTCGCGATGACGTCGGCGAGTATTTTGAAGAATGAGAATAATTTGTATTT
ATACGAAAATCAGTTAGTGGAATTTTCTACAAAAACATGTTATCTATAGATAATTTTGTTGCAAAATATG
TTGACTATGACAAAGATTGTATGTATATACCTTTAATGTATTCTCATTTTCTTATGTATTTATAATGGCA
ATGATGATACTGATGATATTTTAAGATGATGCCAGACCACAGGCTGATTTCTGCGTCTTTTGCCGAACGC
AGTGCATGTGCGGTTGTTGTTTTTTGGAATAGTTTCAATTTTCGGACTGTCCGCTTTGATTTCAGTTTCT
TGGCTTATTCAAAAAGCAAAGTAAAGCCAAAAAAGCGAGATGGCAATACCAAATGCGGCAAAACGGTAGT
GGAAGGAAAGGGGTGCGGGGCAGCGGAAGGAAGGGTGGGGCGGGGCGTGGCGGGGTCTGTGGCTGGGCGC
GACGTCACCGACGTTGGAGCCACTCCTTTGACCATGTGTGCGTGTGTGTATTATTCGTGTCTCGCCACTC
GCCGGTTGTTTTTTTCTTTTTATCTCGCTCTCTCTAGCGCCATCTCGTACGCATGCTCAACGCACCGCAT
GTTGCCGTGTCCTTTATGCGTCATTTTGGCTCGAAATAGGCAATTATTTAAACAAAGATTAGTCAACGAA
AACGCTAAAATAAATAAGTCTACAATATGGTTACTTATTGCCATGTGTGTGCAGCCAACGATAGCAACAA
AAGCAACAACACAGTGGCTTTCCCTCTTTCACTTTTTGTTTGCAAGCGCGTGCGAGCAAGACGGCACGAC
CGGCAAACGCAATTACGCTGACAAAGAGCAGACGAAGTTTTGGCCGAAAAACATCAAGGCGCCTGATACG
AATGCATTTGCAATAACAATTGCGATATTTAATATTGTTTATGAAGCTGTTTGACTTCAAAACACACAAA
AAAAAAAATAAAACAAATTATTTGAAAGAGAATTAGGAATCGGACAGCTTATCGTTACGGGCTAACAGCA
CACCGAGACGAAATAGCTTACCTGACGTCACAGCCTCTGGAAGAACTGCCGCCAAGCAGAGAGAGAGAGA
AAAAGAGGGAGAGCAGCTTAGACCGCATGTGCTTGTGTGTGAGGCGTCTCTCTCTTCGTCTCCTGTTTGC
GCAAACGCATAGACTGCACTGAGAAAATCGATTACCTATTTTTTATGAATGAATATTTGCACTATTACTA
TTCAAAACTATTAAGATAGCAATCACATTCAATAGCCAAATACTATACCACCTGAGCGATGCAACGAAAT
GATCAATTTGAGCAAAAATGCTGCATATTTAGGACGGCATCATTATAGAAATGCTTCTTGCTGTGTACTT
TTCTCTCGTCTGGCAGCTGTTTCGCCGTTATTGTTAAAACCGGCTTAAGTTAGGTGTGTTTTCTACGACT
AGTGATGCCCCTACTAGAAGATGTGTGTTGCACAAATGTCCCTGAATAACCAATTTGAAGTGCAGATAGC
AGTAAACGTAAGCTAATATGAATATTATTTAACTGTAATGTTTTAATATCGCTGGACATTACTAATAAAC
CCACTATAAACACATGTACATATGTATGTTTTGGCATACAATGAGTAGTTGGGGAAAAAATGTGTAAAAG
CACCGTGACCATCACAGCATAAAGATAACCAGCTGAAGTATCGAATATGAGTAACCCCCAAATTGAATCA
CATGCCGCAACTGATAGGACCCATGGAAGTACACTCTTCATGGCGATATACAAGACACACACAAGCACGA
ACACCCAGTTGCGGAGGAAATTCTCCGTAAATGAAAACCCAATCGGCGAACAATTCATACCCATATATGG
TAAAAGTTTTGAACGCGACTTGAGAGCGGAGAGCATTGCGGCTGATAAGGTTTTAGCGCTAAGCGGGCTT
TATAAAACGGGCTGCGGGACCAGTTTTCATATCACTACCGTTTGAGTTCTTGTGCTGTGTGGATACTCCT
CCCGACACAAAGCCGCTCCATCAGCCAGCAGTCGTCTAATCCAGAGACCCCGGATCGGGGTACCAACATG
GTGAGCAAGGGCGAGGAGCTGTTCACCGGGGTGGTGCCCATCCTGGTCGAGCTGGACGGCGACGTAAACG
GCCACAAGTTCAGCGTGTCCGGCGAGGGCGAGGGCGATGCCACCTACGGCAAGCTGACCCTGAAGTTCAT
CTGCACCACCGGCAAGCTGCCCGTGCCCTGGCCCACCCTCGTGACCACCCTGACCTACGGCGTGCAGTGC
TTCAGCCGCTACCCCGACCACATGAAGCAGCACGACTTCTTCAAGTCCGCCATGCCCGAAGGCTACGTCC
AGGAGCGCACCATCTTCTTCAAGGACGACGGCAACTACAAGACCCGCGCCGAGGTGAAGTTCGAGGGCGA
CACCCTGGTGAACCGCATCGAGCTGAAGGGCATCGACTTCAAGGAGGACGGCAACATCCTGGGGCACAAG
CTGGAGTACAACTACAACAGCCACAACGTCTATATCATGGCCGACAAGCAGAAGAACGGCATCAAGGTGA
ACTTCAAGATCCGCCACAACATCGAGGACGGCAGCGTGCAGCTCGCCGACCACTACCAGCAGAACACCCC
CATCGGCGACGGCCCCGTGCTGCTGCCCGACAACCACTACCTGAGCACCCAGTCCGCCCTGAGCAAAGAC
CCCAACGAGAAGCGCGATCACATGGTCCTGCTGGAGTTCGTGACCGCCGCCGGGATCACTCTCGGCATGG
ACGAGCTGTACAAGCCAAGCTTAATTAAGGCTTCTGCGCCAGCTCTACCGCGTGAACAGCAATCCCCGGC
ACAACCTCCGCCACCACCACAACAGCAGCAACCACCGCAGCAGCAGGTACCTCCACCGCCATCCTCTGCG
GACGTGGACGCCCAAAATGCGGCCGCTATGATGATGGCAGCGGGCGGAGCTAATAGTACTCCTGGATCGG
TATCTTCGCCCAATCTACCCACCGATTCCAGCCAGGTGGCACTACCGCCACCAGAGCCGCGCTATTCATA
CGTGGACGTAAACGTGAGCAACTTCCAGCTTATTGGTCAGCAGTTGGTACTGCCACCCAATACTCCGTTC
CTGCACGCCAATCCCGGAATCAAACACATGGTCGTCAACGCCGTGGAGCGCACGATAACCGACTGGTTGC
AGCCTATTGTGGACCGAAGCATCCGCATTGCCTGTGCCACCACCGAGCAGATCATCCGCAAGGACTTCGC
CCTGGATGCTGACGAGAACCGAATGCGCACTGCCGCTCATCAGATGGTACGAAACCTTGCCGCCGGCATG
GCCATGATTACCGGTAAGGATGAGATAGCGCGTGCTATTAGCCAGAATCTGCACAAGGCCTTGCTGTCGG
GTCTAAATGGGATGCCCAGCATGGCTGAGATCCAAGCTGCTGCTATGCAGTTAGCCAGCGAAAATGTTGA
GCTAGTTTGCGCTTTCATTCAGAAAACATCTGCTGAAAAGGCAGCCGCAGAGATCGATAGGCGTCTAAGC
ACCGATTTCGAGACCAGAAAAATTGCTCGTGAAGAGGGCAACCGCTTTGTGGACGCCCAGATCCTCACCT
ATCAACAGGAGCGTCTTCCAGAAGCAGTGCGCATCAAGGTGGGCGCGGCTCCAGCTACACTTTATGCTGT
GTACTCGGAGTTCGCTAGAAGCATACCTGGCTTCCAGCAGATGAGCGATCGCGATATTGCCCTGTTTGTG
CCCAAGCCGACGGATTTGTCTCAGCCAAATGTGTTTGCTAATTGATCTAGAGGGCCCGCGGTTCGAAGGT
AAGCCTATCCCTAACCCTCTCCTCGGTCTCGATTCTACGCGTACCGGTCATCATCACCATCACCATTGAG
TTTAAACCCGCTGATCAGCCTCGACTGTGCCTTCTAAGGCCTGAGCTCGCTGATCAGCCTCGATCGAGGA
TCCAGACATGATAAGATACATTGATGAGTTTGGACAAACCACAACTAGAATGCAGTGAAAAAAATGCTTT
ATTTGTGAAATTTGTGATGCTATTGCTTTATTTGTAACCATTATAAGCTGCAATAAACAAGTTAACAACA
ACAATTGCATTCATTTTATGTTTCAGGTTCAGGGGGAGGTGTGGGAGGTTTTTTAAAGCAAGTAAAACCT
CTACAAATGTGGTATGGCTGATTATGATCAGTCGACCGATGCCCTTGAGAGCCTTCAACCCAGTCAGCTC
CTTCCGGTGGGCGCGGGGCATGACTATCGTCGCCGCACTTATGACTGTCTTCTTTATCATGCAACTCGTA
GGACAGGTGCCGGCAGCGCTCTGGGTCATTTTCGGCGAGGACCGCTTTCGCTGGAGCGCGACGATGATCG
GCCTGTCGCTTGCGGTATTCGGAATCTTGCACGCCCTCGCTCAAGCCTTCGTCACTGGTCCCGCCACCAA
ACGTTTCGGCGAGAAGCAGGCCATTATCGCCGGCATGGCGGCCGACGCGCTGGGCTACGTCTTGCTGGCG
TTCGCGACGCGAGGCTGGATGGCCTTCCCCATTATGATTCTTCTCGCTTCCGGCGGCATCGGGATGCCCG
CGTTGCAGGCCATGCTGTCCAGGCAGGTAGATGACGACCATCAGGGACAGCTTCAAGGATCGCTCGCGGC
TCTTACCAGCCAGCAAAAGGCCAGGAACCGTAAAAAGGCCGCGTTGCTGGCGTTTTTCCATAGGCTCCGC
CCCCCTGACGAGCATCACAAAAATCGACGCTCAAGTCAGAGGTGGCGAAACCCGACAGGACTATAAAGAT
ACCAGGCGTTTCCCCCTGGAAGCTCCCTCGTGCGCTCTCCTGTTCCGACCCTGCCGCTTACCGGATACCT
GTCCGCCTTTCTCCCTTCGGGAAGCGTGGCGCTTTCTCAATGCTCACGCTGTAGGTATCTCAGTTCGGTG
TAGGTCGTTCGCTCCAAGCTGGGCTGTGTGCACGAACCCCCCGTTCAGCCCGACCGCTGCGCCTTATCCG
GTAACTATCGTCTTGAGTCCAACCCGGTAAGACACGACTTATCGCCACTGGCAGCAGCCACTGGTAACAG
GATTAGCAGAGCGAGGTATGTAGGCGGTGCTACAGAGTTCTTGAAGTGGTGGCCTAACTACGGCTACACT
AGAAGGACAGTATTTGGTATCTGCGCTCTGCTGAAGCCAGTTACCTTCGGAAAAAGAGTTGGTAGCTCTT
GATCCGGCAAACAAACCACCGCTGGTAGCGGTGGTTTTTTTGTTTGCAAGCAGCAGATTACGCGCAGAAA
AAAAGGATCTCAAGAAGATCCTTTGATCTTTTCTACGGGGTCTGACGCTCAGTGGAACGAAAACTCACGT
TAAGGGATTTTGGTCATGAGATTATCAAAAAGGATCTTCACCTAGATCCTTTTAAATTAAAAATGAAGTT
TTAAATCAATCTAAAGTATATATGAGTAAACTTGGTCTGACAGTTACCAATGCTTAATCAGTGAGGCACC
TATCTCAGCGATCTGTCTATTTCGTTCATCCATAGTTGCCTGACTCCCCGTCGTGTAGATAACTACGATA
CGGGAGGGCTTACCATCTGGCCCCAGTGCTGCAATGATACCGCGAGACCCACGCTCACCGGCTCCAGATT
TATCAGCAATAAACCAGCCAGCCGGAAGGGCCGAGCGCAGAAGTGGTCCTGCAACTTTATCCGCCTCCAT
CCAGTCTATTAATTGTTGCCGGGAAGCTAGAGTAAGTAGTTCGCCAGTTAATAGTTTGCGCAACGTTGTT
GCCATTGCTGCAGGCATCGTGGTGTCACGCTCGTCGTTTGGTATGGCTTCATTCAGCTCCGGTTCCCAAC
GATCAAGGCGAGTTACATGATCCCCCATGTTGTGCAAAAAAGCGGTTAGCTCCTTCGGTCCTCCGATCGT
TGTCAGAAGTAAGTTGGCCGCAGTGTTATCACTCATGGTTATGGCAGCACTGCATAATTCTCTTACTGTC
ATGCCATCCGTAAGATGCTTTTCTGTGACTGGTGAGTACTCAACCAAGTCATTCTGAGAATAGTGTATGC
GGCGACCGAGTTGCTCTTGCCCGGCGTCAACACGGGATAATACCGCGCCACATAGCAGAACTTTAAAAGT
GCTCATCATTGGAAAACGTTCTTCGGGGCGAAAACTCTCAAGGATCTTACCGCTGTTGAGATCCAGTTCG
ATGTAACCCACTCGTGCACCCAACTGATCTTCAGCATCTTTTACTTTCACCAGCGTTTCTGGGTGAGCAA
AAACAGGAAGGCAAAATGCCGCAAAAAAGGGAATAAGGGCGACACGGAAATGTTGAATACTCATACTCTT
CCTTTTTCAATATTATTGAAGCATTTATCAGGGTTATTGTCTCATGAGCGGATACATATTTGAATGTATT
TAGAAAAATAAACAAATAGGGGTTCCGCGCACATTTCCCCGAAAAGTGCCACCTGACGTCTAAGAAACCA
TTATTATCATGACATTAACCTATAAAAATAGGCGTATCACGAGGCCCTTTCGT
